>Addgene plasmid #227687 | pPB-CAG-shAtg7-mCherry-CAAX | addgene full sequence | sequence record 456694 | Addgene NGS Result
GCCTACGTGAAGCACCCCGCCGACATCCCCGACTACTTGAAGCTGTCCTTCCCCGAGGGCTTCAAGTGGG
AGCGCGTGATGAACTTCGAGGACGGCGGCGTGGTGACCGTGACCCAGGACTCCTCCCTGCAGGACGGCGA
GTTCATCTACAAGGTGAAGCTGCGCGGCACCAACTTCCCCTCCGACGGCCCCGTAATGCAGAAGAAGACC
ATGGGCTGGGAGGCCTCCTCCGAGCGGATGTACCCCGAGGACGGCGCCCTGAAGGGCGAGATCAAGCAGA
GGCTGAAGCTGAAGGACGGCGGCCACTACGACGCTGAGGTCAAGACCACCTACAAGGCCAAGAAGCCCGT
GCAGCTGCCCGGCGCCTACAACGTCAACATCAAGTTGGACATCACCTCCCACAACGAGGACTACACCATC
GTGGAACAGTACGAACGCGCCGAGGGCCGCCACTCCACCGGCGGCATGGACGAGCTGTACAAGTGCTGCA
TCATCCTGTAAGCGGCCGCACTCCTCAGGTGCAGGCTGCCTATCAGAAGGTGGTGGCTGGTGTGGCCAAT
GCCCTGGCTCACAAATACCACTGAGATCTTTTTCCCTCTGCCAAAAATTATGGGGACATCATGAAGCCCC
TTGAGCATCTGACTTCTGGCTAATAAAGGAAATTTATTTTCATTGCAATAGTGTGTTGGAATTTTTTGTG
TCTCTCACTCGGAAGGACATATGGGAGGGCAAATCATTTAAAACATCAGAATGAGTATTTGGTTTAGAGT
TTGGCAACATATGCCCATATGCTGGCTGCCATGAACAAAGGTTGGCTATAAAGAGGTCATCAGTATATGA
AACAGCCCCCTGCTGTCCATTCCTTATTCCATAGAAAAGCCTTGACTTGAGGTTAGATTTTTTTTATATT
TTGTTTTGTGTTATTTTTTTCTTTAACATCCCTAAAATTTTCCTTACATGTTTTACTAGCCAGATTTTTC
CTCCTCTCCTGACTACTCCCAGTCATAGCTGTCCCTCTTCTCTTATGGAGATCCCTCGACCTGCAGAGCT
CCAGCCTACACAATCGCTCAAGACGTGTAATGCTTTTATTATATATTAGTCACGATATCTATAACAAGAA
AATATATATATAATAAGTTATCACGTAAGTAGAACATGAAATAACAATATAATTATCGTATGAGTTAAAT
CTTAAAAGTCACGTAAAAGATAATCATGCGTCATTTTGACTCACGCGGTCGTTATAGTTCAAAATCAGTG
ACACTTACCGCATTGACAAGCACGCCTCACGGGAGCTCCAAGCGGCGACTGAGATGTCCTAAATGCACAG
CGACGGATTCGCGCTATTTAGAAAGAGAGAGCAATATTTCAAGAATGCATGCGTCAATTTTACGCAGACT
ATCTTTCTAGGGTTAAAAGCTTGGCGTAATCATGGTCATAGCTGTTTCCTGTGTGAAATTGTTATCCGCT
CACAATTCCACACAACATACGAGCCGGAAGCATAAAGTGTAAAGCCTGGGGTGCCTAATGAGTGAGCTAA
CTCACATTAATTGCGTTGCGCTCACTGCCCGCTTTCCAGTCGGGAAACCTGTCGTGCCAGCGGATCCGCA
TCTCAATAAGTCAGCAACCATAGTCCCGCCCCTAACTCCGCCCATCCCGCCCCTAACTCCGCCCAGTTCC
GCCCATTCTCCGCCCCATGGCTGACTAATTTTTTTTATTTATGCAGAGGCCGAGGCCGCCTCGGCCTCTG
AGCTATTCCAGAAGTAGTGAGGAGGCTTTTTTGGAGGCCTAGGCTTTTGCAAAAAGCTAACTTGTTTATT
GCAGCTTATAATGGTTACAAATAAAGCAATAGCATCACAAATTTCACAAATAAAGCATTTTTTTCACTGC
ATTCTAGTTGTGGTTTGTCCAAACTCATCAATGTATCTTATCATGTCTGGATCCGCTGCATTAATGAATC
GGCCAACGCGCGGGGAGAGGCGGTTTGCGTATTGGGCGCTCTTCCGCTTCCTCGCTCACTGACTCGCTGC
GCTCGGTCGTTCGGCTGCGGCGAGCGGTATCAGCTCACTCAAAGGCGGTAATACGGTTATCCACAGAATC
AGGGGATAACGCAGGAAAGAACATGTGAGCAAAAGGCCAGCAAAAGGCCAGGAACCGTAAAAAGGCCGCG
TTGCTGGCGTTTTTCCATAGGCTCCGCCCCCCTGACGAGCATCACAAAAATCGACGCTCAAGTCAGAGGT
GGCGAAACCCGACAGGACTATAAAGATACCAGGCGTTTCCCCCTGGAAGCTCCCTCGTGCGCTCTCCTGT
TCCGACCCTGCCGCTTACCGGATACCTGTCCGCCTTTCTCCCTTCGGGAAGCGTGGCGCTTTCTCATAGC
TCACGCTGTAGGTATCTCAGTTCGGTGTAGGTCGTTCGCTCCAAGCTGGGCTGTGTGCACGAACCCCCCG
TTCAGCCCGACCGCTGCGCCTTATCCGGTAACTATCGTCTTGAGTCCAACCCGGTAAGACACGACTTATC
GCCACTGGCAGCAGCCACTGGTAACAGGATTAGCAGAGCGAGGTATGTAGGCGGTGCTACAGAGTTCTTG
AAGTGGTGGCCTAACTACGGCTACACTAGAAGAACAGTATTTGGTATCTGCGCTCTGCTGAAGCCAGTTA
CCTTCGGAAAAAGAGTTGGTAGCTCTTGATCCGGCAAACAAACCACCGCTGGTAGCGGTGGTTTTTTTGT
TTGCAAGCAGCAGATTACGCGCAGAAAAAAAGGATCTCAAGAAGATCCTTTGATCTTTTCTACGGGGTCT
GACGCTCAGTGGAACGAAAACTCACGTTAAGGGATTTTGGTCATGAGATTATCAAAAAGGATCTTCACCT
AGATCCTTTTAAATTAAAAATGAAGTTTTAAATCAATCTAAAGTATATATGAGTAAACTTGGTCTGACAG
TTACCAATGCTTAATCAGTGAGGCACCTATCTCAGCGATCTGTCTATTTCGTTCATCCATAGTTGCCTGA
CTCCCCGTCGTGTAGATAACTACGATACGGGAGGGCTTACCATCTGGCCCCAGTGCTGCAATGATACCGC
GAGACCCACGCTCACCGGCTCCAGATTTATCAGCAATAAACCAGCCAGCCGGAAGGGCCGAGCGCAGAAG
TGGTCCTGCAACTTTATCCGCCTCCATCCAGTCTATTAATTGTTGCCGGGAAGCTAGAGTAAGTAGTTCG
CCAGTTAATAGTTTGCGCAACGTTGTTGCCATTGCTACAGGCATCGTGGTGTCACGCTCGTCGTTTGGTA
TGGCTTCATTCAGCTCCGGTTCCCAACGATCAAGGCGAGTTACATGATCCCCCATGTTGTGCAAAAAAGC
GGTTAGCTCCTTCGGTCCTCCGATCGTTGTCAGAAGTAAGTTGGCCGCAGTGTTATCACTCATGGTTATG
GCAGCACTGCATAATTCTCTTACTGTCATGCCATCCGTAAGATGCTTTTCTGTGACTGGTGAGTACTCAA
CCAAGTCATTCTGAGAATAGTGTATGCGGCGACCGAGTTGCTCTTGCCCGGCGTCAATACGGGATAATAC
CGCGCCACATAGCAGAACTTTAAAAGTGCTCATCATTGGAAAACGTTCTTCGGGGCGAAAACTCTCAAGG
ATCTTACCGCTGTTGAGATCCAGTTCGATGTAACCCACTCGTGCACCCAACTGATCTTCAGCATCTTTTA
CTTTCACCAGCGTTTCTGGGTGAGCAAAAACAGGAAGGCAAAATGCCGCAAAAAAGGGAATAAGGGCGAC
ACGGAAATGTTGAATACTCATACTCTTCCTTTTTCAATATTATTGAAGCATTTATCAGGGTTATTGTCTC
ATGAGCGGATACATATTTGAATGTATTTAGAAAAATAAACAAATAGGGGTTCCGCGCACATTTCCCCGAA
AAGTGCCACCTGGGTCGACTTAACCCTAGAAAGATAATCATATTGTGACGTACGTTAAAGATAATCATGC
GTAAAATTGACGCATGTGTTTTATCGATCTGTATATCGAGGTTTATTTATTAATTTGAATAGATATTAAG
TTTTATTATATTTACACTTACATACTAATAATAAATTCAACAAACAATTTATTTATGTTTATTTATTTAT
TAAAAAAAAACAAAAACTCAAAATTTCTTCTATAAAGTAACAAAACTTTTAAACATTCTCTCTTTTACAA
AAATAAACTTATTTTGTACTTTAAAAACAGTCATGTTGTATTATAAAATAAGTAATTAGCTTAACTTATA
CATAATAGAAACAAATTATACTTATTAATCGCATAACTTCGTATAATGTATGCTATACGAAGTTATGCGA
TTAAGGGATCTGTAGGGCGCAGTAGTCCAACTAGTCAGGCCCGAAGGAATAGAAGAAGAAGGTGGAGAGA
GAGACAGAGACAGATCCATTCGATTAGTGAACGGATCTCGACGGTATCGATCACGAGACTAGCCTCGAGC
GGCCGCCCCCTTCACCGAGGGCCTATTTCCCATGATTCCTTCATATTTGCATATACGATACAAGGCTGTT
AGAGAGATAATTGGAATTAATTTGACTGTAAACACAAAGATATTAGTACAAAATACGTGACGTAGAAAGT
AATAATTTCTTGGGTAGTTTGCAGTTTTAAAATTATGTTTTAAAATGGACTATCATATGCTTACCGTAAC
TTGAAAGTATTTCGATTTCTTGGCTTTATATATCTTGTGGAAAGGACGAAACACCGGCCAGCTCTGAACT
CAATAATACTCGAGTATTATTGAGTTCAGAGCTGGTTTTTGAATTCTCGACCTCGAGACAAATGGCAGTA
TTCATCCACAATTTTAAAAGAAAAGGGGGGATTGGGGGGTACAGTGCAGGGGAAAGAATAGTAGACATAA
TAGCAACAGACATACAAACTAAAGAATTACAAAAACAAATTACAAAAATTCAAAATTTTCGGGTTTATTA
CAGGGACAGCAGAGATCCACTTTGGCACTAGTTATTAATAGTAATCAATTACGGGGTCATTAGTTCATAG
CCCATATATGGAGTTCCGCGTTACATAACTTACGGTAAATGGCCCGCCTGGCTGACCGCCCAACGACCCC
CGCCCATTGACGTCAATAATGACGTATGTTCCCATAGTAACGCCAATAGGGACTTTCCATTGACGTCAAT
GGGTGGAGTATTTACGGTAAACTGCCCACTTGGCAGTACATCAAGTGTATCATATGCCAAGTACGCCCCC
TATTGACGTCAATGACGGTAAATGGCCCGCCTGGCATTATGCCCAGTACATGACCTTATGGGACTTTCCT
ACTTGGCAGTACATCTACGTATTAGTCATCGCTATTACCATGGTCGAGGTGAGCCCCACGTTCTGCTTCA
CTCTCCCCATCTCCCCCCCCTCCCCACCCCCAATTTTGTATTTATTTATTTTTTAATTATTTTGTGCAGC
GATGGGGGCGGGGGGGGGGGGGGGGCGCGCCAGGGGGGGGGGGGGGGGGGGAGGGGGGGGGSGGGGSGAG
GCGGAGAGGTGCGGCGGCAGCCAATCAGAGCGGCGCGCTCCGAAAGTTTCCTTTTATGGCGAGGCGGCGG
CGGCGGCGGCCCTATAAAAAGCGAAGCGCGCGGCGGGCGGGAGTCGCTGCGCGCTGCCTTCGCCCCGTGC
CCCGCTCCGCCGCCGCCTCGCGCCGCCCGCCCCGGCTCTGACTGACCGCGTTACTCCCACAGGTGAGCGG
GCGGGACGGCCCTTCTCCTCCGGGCTGTAATTAGCGCTTGGTTTAATGACGGCTTGTTTCTTTTCTGTGG
CTGCGTGAAAGCCTTGAGGGGCTCCGGGAGGGCCCTTTGTGCGGGGGGAGCGGCTCGGGGGGTGCGTGCG
TGTGTGTGTGCGTGGGGAGCGCCGCGTGCGGCTCCGCGCTGCCCGGCGGCTGTGAGCGCTGCGGGCGCGG
CGCGGGGCTTTGTGCGCTCCGCAGTGTGCGCGAGGGGAGCGCGGCCGGGGGCGGTGCCCCGCGGTGCGGG
GGGGGCTGCGAGGGGAACAAAGGCTGCGTGCGGGGTGTGTGCGTGGGGGGGTGAGCAGGGGGTGTGGGCG
CGTCGGTCGGGCTGCAACCCCCCCTGCACCCCCCTCCCCGAGTTGCTGAGCACGGCCCGGCTTCGGGTGC
GGGGCTCCGTACGGGGCGTGGCGCGGGGCTCGCCGTGCCGGGCGGGGGGTGGCGGCAGGTGGGGGTGCCG
GGCGGGGCGGGGCCGCCTCGGGCCGGGGRGGGCTCGGGGGAGGGGCGCGGCGGCCCCCGGAGCGCCGGCG
GCTGTCGAGGCGCGGCGAGCCGCAGCCATTGCCTTTTATGGTAATCGTGCGAGAGGGCGCAGGGACTTCC
TTTGTCCCAAATCTGTGCGGAGCCGAAATCTGGGAGGCGCCGCCGCACCCCCTCTAGCGGGCGCGGGGCG
AAGCGGTGCGGCGCCGGCAGGAAGGAAATGGGCGGGGAGGGCCTTCGTGCGTCGCCGCGCCGCCGTCCCC
TTCTCCCTCTCCAGCCTCGGGGCTGTCCGCGGGGGGACGGCTGCCTTCGGGGGGGACGGGGCAGGGCGGG
GTTCGGCTTCTGGCGTGTGACCGGCGGCTCTAGAGCCTCTGCTAACCATGTTCATGCCTTCTTCTTTTTC
CTACAGCTCCTGGGCAACGTGCTGGTTATTGTGCTGTCTCATCATTTTGGCAAAGAATTCTGCAGTCGAC
GGTACCGCGGGCCCGCTACCGGACTCAGATCTCGAGCTCAAGCTTATGGTGAGCAAGGGCGAGGAGGATA
ACATGGCCATCATCAAGGAGTTCATGCGCTTCAAGGTGCACATGGAGGGCTCCGTGAACGGCCACGAGTT
CGAGATCGAGGGCGAGGGCGAGGGCCGCCCCTACGAGGGCACCCAGACCGCCAAGCTGAAGGTGACCAAG
GGTGGCCCCCTGCCCTTCGCCTGGGACATCCTGTCCCCTCAGTTCATGTACGGCTCCAAG
Features (pLannotate 1.2.2; 25 found; start..end, strand, type, name):
    510..581     +  CDS            HBB (fragment): HBB_PONPY - Experimental evidence at transcript level: Swiss-Prot protein existence level 2. Involved in oxygen transport from the lung to the various peripheral tissues. From Pongo pygmaeus (Bornean orangutan).
    652..707     +  polyA_signal   β-globin poly(A) signal: rabbit β-globin polyadenylation signal (Gil and Proudfoot, 1987)
   1459..1475    -  protein_bind   lac operator: The lac repressor binds to the lac operator to inhibit transcription in E. coli. This inhibition can be relieved by adding lactose or isopropyl-β-D-thiogalactopyranoside (IPTG). lac repressor encoded by lacI
   1483..1513    -  promoter       lac promoter: promoter for the E. coli lac operon
   1528..1549    -  protein_bind   CAP binding site: CAP binding activates transcription in the presence of cAMP. E. coli catabolite activator protein
   1562..1601    -  CDS            lacI (fragment): lac repressor; lacI; The lac repressor binds to the lac operator to inhibit transcription in E. coli. This inhibition can be relieved by adding lactose or isopropyl-β-D-thiogalactopyranoside (IPTG).
   1608..1630    +  promoter       SV40 promoter (fragment): SV40 enhancer and early promoter
   1654..1789    +  rep_origin     SV40 ori: SV40 origin of replication
   1809..1943    +  polyA_signal   SV40 poly(A) signal: SV40 polyadenylation signal
   1945..1999    -  CDS            lacI (fragment): lac repressor; lacI; The lac repressor binds to the lac operator to inhibit transcription in E. coli. This inhibition can be relieved by adding lactose or isopropyl-β-D-thiogalactopyranoside (IPTG).
   2182..2770    -  rep_origin     ori: high-copy-number ColE1/pMB1/pBR322/pUC origin of replication
   2941..3801    -  CDS            AmpR: β-lactamase; bla; confers resistance to ampicillin, carbenicillin, and related antibiotics
   3802..3906    -  promoter       AmpR promoter: bla
   4303..4336    -  protein_bind   loxP: Cre-mediated recombination occurs in the 8-bp core sequence (GCATACAT). Cre recombinase
   4353..4369    +  misc_feature   Ad SA (fragment): adenovirus major late transcript splice acceptor (Friedrich and Soriano, 1991)
   4376..4447    +  CDS            Rev (fragment): human immunodeficiency virus 1 (HIV-1) Rev protein; rev; enhances nuclear export of unspliced and incompletely spliced viral mRNAs
   4497..4737    +  promoter       U6 promoter: RNA polymerase III promoter for human U6 snRNA
   4842..4959    +  misc_feature   cPPT/CTS: central polypurine tract and central termination sequence of HIV-1
   5059..5362    +  enhancer       CMV enhancer: human cytomegalovirus immediate early enhancer
   5364..5639    +  promoter       chicken β-actin promoter: No description available
   5640..6656    +  intron         chimeric intron: chimera between introns from chicken β-actin and rabbit β-globin
   6654..6710    +  CDS            HBB (fragment): HBB_LEPEU - Experimental evidence at protein level: Swiss-Prot protein existence level 1. Involved in oxygen transport from the lung to the various peripheral tissues. From Lepus europaeus (European hare).
   6705..6735    +  misc_feature   MCS (fragment): multiple cloning site
   6734..6765    +  misc_feature   MCS (fragment): multiple cloning site
   6766..483     +  CDS            mCherry (across the origin): mCherry is a basic (constitutively fluorescent) red fluorescent protein published in 2004, derived from Discosoma sp.. It is reported to be a very rapidly-maturing monomer with low acid sensitivity.
