[The description below was written by a language model from this plasmid's Addgene catalogue record and pLannotate feature annotations shown in this document.]
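Description:
pPB-CAG-shAtg7-mCherry-CAAX is a 6,990-nt mammalian expression plasmid built on a pPB backbone, a name that conventionally denotes a piggyBac transposon vector. The feature annotation does not call out piggyBac terminal repeats, however, so transposase-mediated genomic integration is implied by the name rather than documented in the record. The plasmid is propagated in E. coli through a high-copy ColE1/pUC-type origin and selected with ampicillin via the AmpR (β-lactamase) gene and its own promoter. Remnants of lac regulatory elements, an SV40 origin and an SV40 polyadenylation signal are also present as backbone carry-over.

The payload combines two independent transcription units. A human U6 RNA polymerase III promoter drives a short hairpin RNA directed against mouse Atg7, a core autophagy gene. Flanking fragments of lentiviral origin (a Rev fragment, a cPPT/CTS element and a nearby loxP site) suggest that the shRNA cassette was transferred from a lentiviral shRNA vector. Downstream, the CAG promoter (CMV enhancer, chicken β-actin promoter and chimeric β-actin/β-globin intron) drives mCherry, which spans the numbering origin of the circular sequence and is terminated by the rabbit β-globin poly(A) signal. According to the name and stated purpose, mCherry carries a CAAX motif, a prenylation signal that tethers the fluorescent protein to the plasma membrane, although this short tag is not separately annotated.

Together these parts knock down Atg7 while outlining the full membrane contour of the same cells in red. This suits morphological analysis of knockdown cells, and the associated publication concerns astrocyte morphology and synapse maintenance.
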