Addgene plasmid #227687: pPB-CAG-shAtg7-mCherry-CAAX
Purpose: Membrane tethered mCherry and shRNA targeting Atg7
Depositing lab: Cagla Eroglu. Depositing organization: Duke University. Publication: PD-linked LRRK2 G2019S mutation impairs astrocyte morphology and synapse maintenance via ERM hyperphosphorylation. Wang S, Baumert R, Séjourné G, Bindu DS, Dimond K, Sakers K, Vazquez L, Moore JL, Tan CX, Takano T, Rodriguez MP, Brose N, Bradley L, Lessing R, Soderling SH, La Spada AR, Eroglu C. eLife 2025 [Reviewed Preprint] 14:RP107556. doi: https://doi.org/10.7554/eLife.107556.1.
Backbone
  Vector backbone: pPB
  Vector type: Mammalian Expression
Growth in bacteria
  Bacterial resistance: Ampicillin, 100 μg/mL
  Growth temperature: 37°C
  Growth strain: NEB Stable
  Copy number: Unknown
Gene/Insert
  Gene/Insert name: Atg7 shRNA
  gRNA/shRNA sequence: TATTATTGAGTTCAGAGCTGG
  Species: M. musculus (mouse)
  Entrez Gene: Atg7 (a.k.a. 1810013K23Rik, Agp7, Apg7l, Atg7l, Gm21553)
Terms and licenses: Academic/Nonprofit Terms; Industry Terms: Not Available to Industry
Depositor comments: Please visit https://doi.org/10.1101/2023.04.09.536178 for bioRxiv preprint.
How to cite: pPB-CAG-shAtg7-mCherry-CAAX was a gift from Cagla Eroglu (Addgene plasmid # 227687 ; http://n2t.net/addgene:227687 ; RRID:Addgene_227687)
